>Addgene plasmid #142073 | TFORF2414 | addgene full sequence | sequence record 395693 | Addgene NGS Result
TTAATGTAGTCTTATGCAATACTCTTGTAGTCTTGCAACATGGTAACGATGAGTTAGCAACATGCCTTAC
AAGGAGAGAAAAAGCACCGTGCATGCCGATTGGTGGAAGTAAGGTGGTACGATCGTGCCTTATTAGGAAG
GCAACAGACGGGTCTGACATGGATTGGACGAACCACTGAATTGCCGCATTGCAGAGATATTGTATTTAAG
TGCCTAGCTCGATACATAAACGGGTCTCTCTGGTTAGACCAGATCTGAGCCTGGGAGCTCTCTGGCTAAC
TAGGGAACCCACTGCTTAAGCCTCAATAAAGCTTGCCTTGAGTGCTTCAAGTAGTGTGTGCCCGTCTGTT
GTGTGACTCTGGTAACTAGAGATCCCTCAGACCCTTTTAGTCAGTGTGGAAAATCTCTAGCAGTGGCGCC
CGAACAGGGACTTGAAAGCGAAAGGGAAACCAGAGGAGCTCTCTCGACGCAGGACTCGGCTTGCTGAAGC
GCGCACGGCAAGAGGCGAGGGGCGGCGACTGGTGAGTACGCCAAAAATTTTGACTAGCGGAGGCTAGAAG
GAGAGAGATGGGTGCGAGAGCGTCAGTATTAAGCGGGGGAGAATTAGATCGCGATGGGAAAAAATTCGGT
TAAGGCCAGGGGGAAAGAAAAAATATAAATTAAAACATATAGTATGGGCAAGCAGGGAGCTAGAACGATT
CGCAGTTAATCCTGGCCTGTTAGAAACATCAGAAGGCTGTAGACAAATACTGGGACAGCTACAACCATCC
CTTCAGACAGGATCAGAAGAACTTAGATCATTATATAATACAGTAGCAACCCTCTATTGTGTGCATCAAA
GGATAGAGATAAAAGACACCAAGGAAGCTTTAGACAAGATAGAGGAAGAGCAAAACAAAAGTAAGACCAC
CGCACAGCAAGCGGCCGCTGATCTTCAGACCTGGAGGAGGAGATATGAGGGACAATTGGAGAAGTGAATT
ATATAAATATAAAGTAGTAAAAATTGAACCATTAGGAGTAGCACCCACCAAGGCAAAGAGAAGAGTGGTG
CAGAGAGAAAAAAGAGCAGTGGGAATAGGAGCTTTGTTCCTTGGGTTCTTGGGAGCAGCAGGAAGCACTA
TGGGCGCAGCGTCAATGACGCTGACGGTACAGGCCAGACAATTATTGTCTGGTATAGTGCAGCAGCAGAA
CAATTTGCTGAGGGCTATTGAGGCGCAACAGCATCTGTTGCAACTCACAGTCTGGGGCATCAAGCAGCTC
CAGGCAAGAATCCTGGCTGTGGAAAGATACCTAAAGGATCAACAGCTCCTGGGGATTTGGGGTTGCTCTG
GAAAACTCATTTGCACCACTGCTGTGCCTTGGAATGCTAGTTGGAGTAATAAATCTCTGGAACAGATTTG
GAATCACACGACCTGGATGGAGTGGGACAGAGAAATTAACAATTACACAAGCTTAATACACTCCTTAATT
GAAGAATCGCAAAACCAGCAAGAAAAGAATGAACAAGAATTATTGGAATTAGATAAATGGGCAAGTTTGT
GGAATTGGTTTAACATAACAAATTGGCTGTGGTATATAAAATTATTCATAATGATAGTAGGAGGCTTGGT
AGGTTTAAGAATAGTTTTTGCTGTACTTTCTATAGTGAATAGAGTTAGGCAGGGATATTCACCATTATCG
TTTCAGACCCACCTCCCAACCCCGAGGGGACCCATGCATTGCATCTCAATTAGTCAGCAACCAGGTGTGG
AAAGTCCCCAGGCTCCCCAGCAGGCAGAAGTATGCAAAGCATGCGTCTCAATTAGTCAGCAACCATAGTC
CCGCCCCTAACTCCGCCCATCCCGCCCCTAACTCCGCCCAGTTCCGCCCATTCTCCGCCCCATGGCTGAC
TAATTTTTTTTATTTATGCAGAGGCCGAGGCCGCCTCGGCCTCTGAGCTATTCCAGAAGTAGTGAGGAGG
CTTTTTTGGAGGCCTAGGCTTTTGCAAAAAGCTTTCTAGAGGTACCACCGGAGCTTACCATGACCGAGTA
CAAGCCCACGGTGCGCCTCGCCACCCGCGACGACGTCCCCAGGGCCGTACGCACCCTCGCCGCCGCGTTC
GCCGACTACCCCGCCACGCGCCACACCGTCGATCCGGACCGCCACATCGAGCGGGTCACCGAGCTGCAAG
AACTCTTCCTCACGCGCGTCGGGCTCGACATCGGCAAGGTGTGGGTCGCGGACGACGGCGCCGCCGTGGC
GGTCTGGACCACGCCGGAGAGCGTCGAAGCGGGGGCGGTGTTCGCCGAGATCGGCCCGCGCATGGCCGAG
TTGAGCGGTTCCCGGCTGGCCGCGCAGCAACAGATGGAAGGCCTCCTGGCGCCGCACCGGCCCAAGGAGC
CCGCGTGGTTCCTGGCCACCGTCGGCGTCTCGCCCGACCACCAGGGCAAGGGTCTGGGCAGCGCCGTCGT
GCTCCCCGGAGTGGAGGCGGCCGAGCGCGCCGGGGTGCCCGCCTTCCTGGAGACCTCCGCGCCCCGCAAC
CTCCCCTTCTACGAGCGGCTCGGCTTCACCGTCACCGCCGACGTCGAGGTGCCCGAAGGACCGCGCACCT
GGTGCATGACCCGCAAGCCCGGTGCCAGTTAACGAATTCTAGATCTTGAGACAAATGGCAGTATTCATCC
ACAATTTTAAAAGAAAAGGGGGGATTGGGGGGTACAGTGCAGGGGAAAGAATAGTAGACATAATAGCAAC
AGACATACAAACTAAAGAATTACAAAAACAAATTACAAAAATTCAAAATTTTCGGGTTTATTACAGGGAC
AGCAGAGATCCACTTTGGCGCCGGCTCGAGGCCTGCAGGTGCAAAGATGGATAAAGTTTTAAACAGAGAG
GAATCTTTGCAGCTAATGGACCTTCTAGGTCTTGAAAGGAGTGGGAATTGGCTCCGGTGCCCGTCAGTGG
GCAGAGCGCACATCGCCCACAGTCCCCGAGAAGTTGGGGGGAGGGGTCGGCAATTGAACCGGTGCCTAGA
GAAGGTGGCGCGGGGTAAACTGGGAAAGTGATGTCGTGTACTGGCTCCGCCTTTTTCCCGAGGGTGGGGG
AGAACCGTATATAAGTGCAGTAGTCGCCGTGAACGTTCTTTTTCGCAACGGGTTTGCCGCCAGAACACAG
GTAAGTGCCGTGTGTGGTTCCCGCGGGCCTGGCCTCTTTACGGGTTATGGCCCTTGCGTGCCTTGAATTA
CTTCCACCTGGCTGCAGTACGTGATTCTTGATCCCGAGCTTCGGGTTGGAAGTGGGTGGGAGAGTTCGAG
GCCTTGCGCTTAAGGAGCCCCTTCGCCTCGTGCTTGAGTTGAGGCCTGGCCTGGGCGCTGGGGCCGCCGC
GTGCGAATCTGGTGGCACCTTCGCGCCTGTCTCGCTGCTTTCGATAAGTCTCTAGCCATTTAAAATTTTT
GATGACCTGCTGCGACGCTTTTTTTCTGGCAAGATAGTCTTGTAAATGCGGGCCAAGATCTGCACACTGG
TATTTCGGTTTTTGGGGCCGCGGGCGGCGACGGGGCCCGTGCGTCCCAGCGCACATGTTCGGCGAGGCGG
GGCCTGCGAGCGCGGCCACCGAGAATCGGACGGGGGTAGTCTCAAGCTGGCCGGCCTGCTCTGGTGCCTG
GCCTCGCGCCGCCGTGTATCGCCCCGCCCTGGGCGGCAAGGCTGGCCCGGTCGGCACCAGTTGCGTGAGC
GGAAAGATGGCCGCTTCCCGGCCCTGCTGCAGGGAGCTCAAAATGGAGGACGCGGCGCTCGGGAGAGCGG
GCGGGTGAGTCACCCACACAAAGGAAAAGGGCCTTTCCGTCCTCAGCCGTCGCTTCATGTGACTCCACGG
AGTACCGGGCGCCGTCCAGGCACCTCGATTAGTTCTCGAGCTTTTGGAGTACGTCGTCTTTAGGTTGGGG
GGAGGGGTTTTATGCGATGGAGTTTCCCCACACTGAGTGGGTGGAGACTGAAGTTAGGCCAGCTTGGCAC
TTGATGTAATTCTCCTTGGAATTTGCCCTTTTTGAGTTTGGATCTTGGTTCATTCTCAAGCCTCAGACAG
TGGTTCAAAGTTTTTTTCTTCCATTTCAGGTGTCGTGAGGCTAGCACCGCCACCATGGCCACCAGGGTCC
GGACAGCTTCTATTTGGGTCCCACCTCTCCAAGAACGAAACAGTTCATGGGATAGGATCAGAAAGCTCCA
AGGTCAGGAATCCATCTTGGGCCAAGGGACTCCTGGTCTGCAACCTCTCCCTGGAACACCCAGGCAGAAG
CAGAAGAGTCGCAGAATAGAGAAAGTCCTAGAGTGGCTGTTTATTTCCCAAGAGCAGCCAAAAATCACCA
AGTCCTGGGGACCTTTGTCATTCATGGATGTGTTTGTGGATTTTACCTGGGAGGAGTGGCAGCTGCTAGA
CCCAGCACAGAAGTGCCTGTACAGGAGTGTGATGTTGGAGAACTATAGCAACCTGGTGTCCCTAGGGTAC
CAACACACCAAACCTGATATCATCTTCAAGTTGGAACAAGGAGAAGAGCTGTGTATGGTGCAGGCCCAAG
TTCCAAATCAGACCTGTCCAATTTTGAAGGCTGGAAAGTCCAAAGCCAAGGTGCTGGCAGGTTTGGTGTC
TGGTGAGGGCCTGCTCTGTGCTTCCAAGATGACGCCTTGTTGCTGCATCCTCTGGAGACACAGTCTGGAA
AATTAGTAATGAACTAGTCCGTAACTTGAAAGTATTTCGATTTCTTGGCTTTATATATCTTGTGGAAAGG
ACGACTTGGCCAAACCCTACCGACGCATACGCGTTAAGTCGACAATCAACCTCTGGATTACAAAATTTGT
GAAAGATTGACTGGTATTCTTAACTATGTTGCTCCTTTTACGCTATGTGGATACGCTGCTTTAATGCCTT
TGTATCATGCTATTGCTTCCCGTATGGCTTTCATTTTCTCCTCCTTGTATAAATCCTGGTTGCTGTCTCT
TTATGAGGAGTTGTGGCCCGTTGTCAGGCAACGTGGCGTGGTGTGCACTGTGTTTGCTGACGCAACCCCC
ACTGGTTGGGGCATTGCCACCACCTGTCAGCTCCTTTCCGGGACTTTCGCTTTCCCCCTCCCTATTGCCA
CGGCGGAACTCATCGCCGCCTGCCTTGCCCGCTGCTGGACAGGGGCTCGGCTGTTGGGCACTGACAATTC
CGTGGTGTTGTCGGGGAAATCATCGTCCTTTCCTTGGCTGCTCGCCTGTGTTGCCACCTGGATTCTGCGC
GGGACGTCCTTCTGCTACGTCCCTTCGGCCCTCAATCCAGCGGACCTTCCTTCCCGCGGCCTGCTGCCGG
CTCTGCGGCCTCTTCCGCGTCTTCGCCTTCGCCCTCAGACGAGTCGGATCTCCCTTTGGGCCGCCTCCCC
GCGTCGACTTTAAGACCAATGACTTACAAGGCAGCTGTAGATCTTAGCCACTTTTTAAAAGAAAAGGGGG
GACTGGAAGGGCTAATTCACTCCCAACGAAGACAAGATCTGCTTTTTGCTTGTACTGGGTCTCTCTGGTT
AGACCAGATCTGAGCCTGGGAGCTCTCTGGCTAACTAGGGAACCCACTGCTTAAGCCTCAATAAAGCTTG
CCTTGAGTGCTTCAAGTAGTGTGTGCCCGTCTGTTGTGTGACTCTGGTAACTAGAGATCCCTCAGACCCT
TTTAGTCAGTGTGGAAAATCTCTAGCAGTACGTATAGTAGTTCATGTCATCTTATTATTCAGTATTTATA
ACTTGCAAAGAAATGAATATCAGAGAGTGAGAGGAACTTGTTTATTGCAGCTTATAATGGTTACAAATAA
AGCAATAGCATCACAAATTTCACAAATAAAGCATTTTTTTCACTGCATTCTAGTTGTGGTTTGTCCAAAC
TCATCAATGTATCTTATCATGTCTGGCTCTAGCTATCCCGCCCCTAACTCCGCCCATCCCGCCCCTAACT
CCGCCCAGTTCCGCCCATTCTCCGCCCCATGGCTGACTAATTTTTTTTATTTATGCAGAGGCCGAGGCCG
CCTCGGCCTCTGAGCTATTCCAGAAGTAGTGAGGAGGCTTTTTTGGAGGCCTAGGGACGTACCCAATTCG
CCCTATAGTGAGTCGTATTACGCGCGCTCACTGGCCGTCGTTTTACAACGTCGTGACTGGGAAAACCCTG
GCGTTACCCAACTTAATCGCCTTGCAGCACATCCCCCTTTCGCCAGCTGGCGTAATAGCGAAGAGGCCCG
CACCGATCGCCCTTCCCAACAGTTGCGCAGCCTGAATGGCGAATGGG
[124 nt withheld, positions 6278-6401]
C
[91 nt withheld, positions 6403-6493]
A
[49 nt withheld, positions 6495-6543]
CCTTTGACGTTGGAGTCCACGTTCTTT
[37 nt withheld, positions 6571-6607]
ACCCTATCTCGGTCTATTCTTTTGATTTATAAGGGATTTTGCCGATTTCGGCCTATTGGTTAAAAAATGA
GCTGATTTAACAAAAATTTAACGCGAATTTTAACAAAATATTAACGCTTACAATTTAGGTGGCACTTTTC
GGGGAAATGTGCGCGGAACCCCTATTTGTTTATTTTTCTAAATACATTCAAATATGTATCCGCTCATGAG
ACAATAACCCTGATAAATGCTTCAATAATATTGAAAAAGGAAGAGTATGAGTATTCAACATTTCCGTGTC
GCCCTTATTCCCTTTTTTGCGGCATTTTGCCTTCCTGTTTTTGCTCACCCAGAAACGCTGGTGAAAGTAA
AAGATGCTGAAGATCAGTTGGGTGCACGAGTGGGTTACATCGAACTGGATCTCAACAGCGGTAAGATCCT
TGAGAGTTTTCGCCCCGAAGAACGTTTTCCAATGATGAGCACTTTTAAAGTTCTGCTATGTGGCGCGGTA
TTATCCCGTATTGACGCCGGGCAAGAGCAACTCGGTCGCCGCATACACTATTCTCAGAATGACTTGGTTG
AGTACTCACCAGTCACAGAAAAGCATCTTACGGATGGCATGACAGTAAGAGAATTATGCAGTGCTGCCAT
AACCATGAGTGATAACACTGCGGCCAACTTACTTCTGACAACGATCGGAGGACCGAAGGAGCTAACCGCT
TTTTTGCACAACATGGGGGATCATGTAACTCGCCTTGATCGTTGGGAACCGGAGCTGAATGAAGCCATAC
CAAACGACGAGCGTGACACCACGATGCCTGTAGCAATGGCAACAACGTTGCGCAAACTATTAACTGGCGA
ACTACTTACTCTAGCTTCCCGGCAACAATTAATAGACTGGATGGAGGCGGATAAAGTTGCAGGACCACTT
CTGCGCTCGGCCCTTCCGGCTGGCTGGTTTATTGCTGATAAATCTGGAGCCGGTGAGCGTGGGTCTCGCG
GTATCATTGCAGCACTGGGGCCAGATGGTAAGCCCTCCCGTATCGTAGTTATCTACACGACGGGGAGTCA
GGCAACTATGGATGAACGAAATAGACAGATCGCTGAGATAGGTGCCTCACTGATTAAGCATTGGTAACTG
TCAGACCAAGTTTACTCATATATACTTTAGATTGATTTAAAACTTCATTTTTAATTTAAAAGGATCTAGG
TGAAGATCCTTTTTGATAATCTCATGACCAAAATCCCTTAACGTGAGTTTTCGTTCCACTGAGCGTCAGA
CCCCGTAGAAAAGATCAAAGGATCTTCTTGAGATCCTTTTTTTCTGCGCGTAATCTGCTGCTTGCAAACA
AAAAAACCACCGCTACCAGCGGTGGTTTGTTTGCCGGATCAAGAGCTACCAACTCTTTTTCCGAAGGTAA
CTGGCTTCAGCAGAGCGCAGATACCAAATACTGTTCTTCTAGTGTAGCCGTAGTTAGGCCACCACTTCAA
GAACTCTGTAGCACCGCCTACATACCTCGCTCTGCTAATCCTGTTACCAGTGGCTGCTGCCAGTGGCGAT
AAGTCGTGTCTTACCGGGTTGGACTCAAGACGATAGTTACCGGATAAGGCGCAGCGGTCGGGCTGAACGG
GGGGTTCGTGCACACAGCCCAGCTTGGAGCGAACGACCTACACCGAACTGAGATACCTACAGCGTGAGCT
ATGAGAAAGCGCCACGCTTCCCGAAGGGAGAAAGGCGGACAGGTATCCGGTAAGCGGCAGGGTCGGAACA
GGAGAGCGCACGAGGGAGCTTCCAGGGGGAAACGCCTGGTATCTTTATAGTCCTGTCGGGTTTCGCCACC
TCTGACTTGAGCGTCGATTTTTGTGATGCTCGTCAGGGGGGCGGAGCCTATGGAAAAACGCCAGCAACGC
GGCCTTTTTACGGTTCCTGGCCTTTTGCTGGCCTTTTGCTCACATGTTCTTTCCTGCGTTATCCCCTGAT
TCTGTGGATAACCGTATTACCGCCTTTGAGTGAGCTGATACCGCTCGCCGCAGCCGAACGACCGAGCGCA
GCGAGTCAGTGAGCGAGGAAGCGGAAGAGCGCCCAATACGCAAACCGCCTCTCCCCGCGCGTTGGCCGAT
TCATTAATGCAGCTGGCACGACAGGTTTCCCGACTGGAAAGCGGGCAGTGAGCGCAACGCAATTAATGTG
AGTTAGCTCACTCATTAGGCACCCCAGGCTTTACACTTTATGCTTCCGGCTCGTATGTTGTGTGGAATTG
TGAGCGGATAACAATTTCACACAGGAAACAGCTATGACCATGATTACGCCAAGCGCGCAATTAACCCTCA
CTAAAGGGAACAAAAGCTGGAGCTGCAAGC
Features (pLannotate 1.2.2; 31 found; start..end, strand, type, name):
      5..231     +  promoter       RSV promoter: Rous sarcoma virus enhancer/promoter
    232..412     +  LTR            5' LTR (truncated): truncated 5' long terminal repeat (LTR) from HIV-1
    459..584     +  misc_feature   HIV-1 Ψ: packaging signal of human immunodeficiency virus type 1
    568..931     +  CDS            HIV-1 gag (fragment): gag protein from human immunodeficiency virus 1; gag
   1077..1310    +  misc_feature   RRE: The Rev response element (RRE) of HIV-1 allows for Rev-dependent mRNA export from the nucleus to the cytoplasm.
   1687..1713    +  CDS            Rev (fragment): human immunodeficiency virus 1 (HIV-1) Rev protein; rev; enhances nuclear export of unspliced and incompletely spliced viral mRNAs
   1720..1743    +  promoter       SV40 promoter (fragment): SV40 early promoter
   1744..1815    +  promoter       SV40 promoter (fragment): SV40 enhancer and early promoter
   1839..1974    +  rep_origin     SV40 ori: SV40 origin of replication
   2020..2616    +  CDS            PuroR (fragment): puromycin N-acetyltransferase; pac from Streptomyces; confers resistance to puromycin
   2665..2782    +  misc_feature   cPPT/CTS: central polypurine tract and central termination sequence of HIV-1
   2847..2913    +  CDS            small t antigen (fragment): SV40 (simian virus 40) small t antigen
   2920..4098    +  promoter       EF-1α promoter: strong constitutive promoter for human elongation factor EF-1α
   4115..4570    +  CDS            ZNF268 (fragment): ZN268_HUMAN - Experimental evidence at protein level: Swiss-Prot protein existence level 1. [Isoform 2]: Contributes to cervical carcinogenesis in part through the TNF-alpha-induced NF-kappa-B signaling pathway by interacting with the I-kappa-B-kinase (IKK) core complex. From Homo sapiens (Human).
   4709..4762    +  promoter       U6 promoter (fragment): RNA polymerase III promoter for human U6 snRNA
   4804..5392    +  misc_feature   WPRE: woodchuck hepatitis virus posttranscriptional regulatory element
   5443..5462    +  misc_feature   cPPT/CTS (fragment): central polypurine tract and central termination sequence of HIV-1
   5464..5697    +  LTR            3' LTR (ΔU3): self-inactivating 3' long terminal repeat (LTR) from HIV-1
   5775..5896    +  polyA_signal   SV40 poly(A) signal: SV40 polyadenylation signal
   5936..6071    +  rep_origin     SV40 ori: SV40 origin of replication
   6092..6110    -  promoter       T7 promoter: promoter for bacteriophage T7 RNA polymerase
   6118..6273    +  CDS            lacZα (fragment): LacZα fragment of β-galactosidase; lacZ fragment
   6278..6706    +  rep_origin     f1 ori (sequence partly withheld): f1 bacteriophage origin of replication; arrow indicates direction of (+) strand synthesis
   6759..6863    +  promoter       AmpR promoter: bla
   6864..7724    +  CDS            AmpR: β-lactamase; bla; confers resistance to ampicillin, carbenicillin, and related antibiotics
   7895..8483    +  rep_origin     ori: high-copy-number ColE1/pMB1/pBR322/pUC origin of replication
   8666..8758    +  CDS            lacI (fragment): lac repressor; lacI; The lac repressor binds to the lac operator to inhibit transcription in E. coli. This inhibition can be relieved by adding lactose or isopropyl-β-D-thiogalactopyranoside (IPTG).
   8771..8792    +  protein_bind   CAP binding site: CAP binding activates transcription in the presence of cAMP. E. coli catabolite activator protein
   8807..8837    +  promoter       lac promoter: promoter for the E. coli lac operon
   8845..8861    +  protein_bind   lac operator: The lac repressor binds to the lac operator to inhibit transcription in E. coli. This inhibition can be relieved by adding lactose or isopropyl-β-D-thiogalactopyranoside (IPTG). lac repressor encoded by lacI
   8906..8924    +  promoter       T3 promoter: promoter for bacteriophage T3 RNA polymerase
