[The description below was written by a language model from this plasmid's Addgene catalogue record and pLannotate feature annotations shown in this document.]
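Description:
TFORF2414 is a third-generation-style, self-inactivating lentiviral expression plasmid built on the pLX_TRC317 backbone and carrying a human ZNF268 open reading frame. It belongs to a barcoded transcription factor ORF collection. In bacteria it is maintained through a high-copy ColE1/pUC-type origin and selected with ampicillin via the β-lactamase gene. An f1 origin and remnants of a lac/lacZα cloning region flanked by T7 and T3 promoters are also present in the backbone. The depositor notes that the plasmid can recombine, which is a common concern for LTR-containing vectors.

The viral genome is transcribed from an RSV promoter fused to a truncated HIV-1 5' LTR, followed by the Ψ packaging signal with a partial gag sequence, the Rev response element for Rev-dependent nuclear export, and a cPPT/CTS element. It ends in a ΔU3 3' LTR that inactivates LTR promoter activity after integration, with an SV40 polyadenylation signal downstream. Within the provirus, an SV40 early promoter drives puromycin N-acetyltransferase for selection of transduced mammalian cells. A separate EF-1α promoter drives the ZNF268 ORF, and a WPRE downstream enhances transcript stability and expression.

The catalogue lists the insert as 683 bp, corresponding to a short ZNF268 isoform, and the annotation matches only part of this region to the reference protein. According to the record, each ORF in the collection is paired with a unique 24-bp barcode, although the barcode is not annotated as a feature here. A short U6 promoter fragment between the ORF and WPRE is probably a vestigial or primer-site sequence. The construct is intended for ZNF268 overexpression, individually or in pooled screens where barcodes identify the transcription factor delivered to each cell.
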