Addgene plasmid #142073: TFORF2414
Purpose: Lentiviral vector for overexpressing transcription factor ORFs with unique 24-bp barcodes. Barcodes facilitate identification of transcription factors in pooled screens.
Depositing lab: Feng Zhang. Depositing organization: Broad Institute. Publication: A transcription factor atlas of directed differentiation. Joung J, Ma S, Tay T, Geiger-Schuller KR, Kirchgatterer PC, Verdine VK, Guo B, Arias-Garcia MA, Allen WE, Singh A, Kuksenko O, Abudayyeh OO, Gootenberg JS, Fu Z, Macrae RK, Buenrostro JD, Regev A, Zhang F. Cell. 2023 Jan 5;186(1):209-229.e26. doi: 10.1016/j.cell.2022.11.026. PubMed 36608654.
Backbone
  Vector backbone: pLX_TRC317
  Backbone manufacturer: Broad Institute Genetic Perturbation Platform
  Backbone size w/o insert (bp): 8264
  Vector type: Mammalian Expression, Lentiviral
  Selectable markers: Puromycin
Growth in bacteria
  Bacterial resistance: Ampicillin, 100 μg/mL
  Growth temperature: 37°C
  Growth strain: NEB Stable
  Copy number: High Copy
Gene/Insert
  Gene/Insert name: ZNF268
  Species: H. sapiens (human)
  Insert size (bp): 683
  Entrez Gene: ZNF268 (a.k.a. HZF3)
  Promoter: EF1a
  Cloning method: Unknown
  Sequencing primers: 5′ GGGTGGAGACTGAAGTTAGGCCAG; 3′ CACATAGCGTAAAAGGAGCAACATAG
Terms and licenses: Academic/Nonprofit Terms; Industry Terms: Not Available to Industry
Depositor comments: NM_152943,ENST00000541009 . The transcription factor ORF portion of this plasmid was synthesized by Genewiz. Please test multiple small colonies in case of plasmid recombination. To make this collection available in a timely manner, a portion of this collection was not fully sequenced by Addgene. If an Addgene verified full plasmid sequence is not available, please contact us prior to placing an order to request the full sequence.
How to cite: TFORF2414 was a gift from Feng Zhang (Addgene plasmid # 142073 ; http://n2t.net/addgene:142073 ; RRID:Addgene_142073)
