>Addgene plasmid #142073 | TFORF2414 | depositor partial sequence | sequence record 278356 | Insert
ACCGCCACCATGGCCACCAGGGTCCGGACAGCTTCTATTTGGGTCCCACCTCTCCAAGAACGAAACAGTT
CATGGGATAGGATCAGAAAGCTCCAAGGTCAGGAATCCATCTTGGGCCAAGGGACTCCTGGTCTGCAACC
TCTCCCTGGAACACCCAGGCAGAAGCAGAAGAGTCGCAGAATAGAGAAAGTCCTAGAGTGGCTGTTTATT
TCCCAAGAGCAGCCAAAAATCACCAAGTCCTGGGGACCTTTGTCATTCATGGATGTGTTTGTGGATTTTA
CCTGGGAGGAGTGGCAGCTGCTAGACCCAGCACAGAAGTGCCTGTACAGGAGTGTGATGTTGGAGAACTA
TAGCAACCTGGTGTCCCTAGGGTACCAACACACCAAACCTGATATCATCTTCAAGTTGGAACAAGGAGAA
GAGCTGTGTATGGTGCAGGCCCAAGTTCCAAATCAGACCTGTCCAATTTTGAAGGCTGGAAAGTCCAAAG
CCAAGGTGCTGGCAGGTTTGGTGTCTGGTGAGGGCCTGCTCTGTGCTTCCAAGATGACGCCTTGTTGCTG
CATCCTCTGGAGACACAGTCTGGAAAATTAGTAATGAACTAGTCCGTAACTTGAAAGTATTTCGATTTCT
TGGCTTTATATATCTTGTGGAAAGGACGACTTGGCCAAACCCTACCGACGCAT
