>Addgene plasmid #142073 | TFORF2414 | depositor partial sequence | sequence record 278357 | Barcode
CTTGGCCAAACCCTACCGACGCAT
